>Addgene plasmid #22119 | pVETL-Cmcs-Flag-Ataxin3Q22-C14A | addgene partial sequence | sequence record 27924 | 22119 with hATXN-F (tgaccaactcctgcagatga)
TGCTCGACCAAACTTATTGGAGAAGAATTAGCACAACTAAAAGAGCAAAGAGTCCATAAAACAGACCTGG
AACGAGTGTTAGAAGCAAATGATGGCTCAGGAATGTTAGACGAAGATGAGGAGGATTTGCAGAGGGCTCT
GGCACTAAGTCGCCAAGAAATTGACATGGAAGATGAGGAAGCAGATCTCCGCAGGGCTATTCAGCTAAGT
ATGCAAGGTAGTTCCAGAAACATATCTCAAGATATGACACAGACATCAGGTACAAATCTTACTTCAGAAG
AGCTTCGGAAGAGACGAGAAGCCTACTTTGAAAAACAGCAGCAAAAGCAGCAACAGCAGCAGCAGCAGCA
GCAGCAGCAGCAGCAGCAGCAGCAGCAGCAGCAGCAGGGGGACCTATCAGGACAAAGTTCACATCCATGT
GAAAGGCCAGCCACCAGTTCAGGAGCACTTGGGAGTGATCTAGGTGATGCTATGAGTGAAGAAGACATGC
TTCAGGCAGCTGTGACCATGTCTTTAGAAACTGTCAGAAATGATTTGAAAACAGAAGGAAAAAAATAAAT
AAGAAGCGGCCGCGAATTCAGATCTCTGCAGGATATCGTCGACGGATCCGGTACCATCGATAATCAACCT
CTGGATTACAAAATTTGTGAAAGATTGACTGGTATTCTTAACTATGTTGCTCCTTTTACGCTATGTGGAT
ACGCTGCTTTAATGCCTTTGTATCATGCTATTGCTTCCCGTATGGCTTTCATTTTCTCCTCCTTGTATAA
ATCCTGGTTGCTGTCTCTTTATG
