>Addgene plasmid #22119 | pVETL-Cmcs-Flag-Ataxin3Q22-C14A | addgene partial sequence | sequence record 27925 | 22119 with hATXN3-R (tttggtcgatgcatctgttg)
GCTTCGCATCTGGCAGATCACCCTTAACAACAAATATAGAATAACCTTCCTGTTGTAATTGAGCCAAGAA
AAGTGCAAGATATGTATCTGATATTAATTCTGGACCCGTCAAGAGAGAATTCAAGTTAAACCACTGNTTT
TCCTAATTTTCTAACTGTAAACCAGTGTTCCTTATAATTGCATATAAATGATCTTTCATTTATAGGATCG
ATCCTGAGCCTCTGATACTCTGGACTGTTGAACAGGATTAGTTCTAAACCCCAAACTTTCAAGGCATTGC
TTATAACCTGAATAGAGAAAAAACCACTGTCATCCATATTTCCAGAAGGCTGCTGTAAAAACGTGCGATA
ATCTTCACTAGTAACTCCTCCTTCTGCCATTCTCATCCTCTCCTCCTCATCCAGCTGATGTGCAATTGAG
GATAATTCCACAGGGCTAAAATATTCTCCTTGCAATAAGTTATTCAGGCAATGTTGAGCAGCAAGTGAGC
CTTCTTGTTTCTCGTGGAAGATGGACTCTCCGTTTATAAGCTTGAGCTTGTCGTCATCGTCTTTGTAGTC
CATAGCTCTAGAGTCCGGAGGCTGGATCGGTCCCGGTGTCTTCTATGGAGGTCAAAACAGCGTGGATGGC
GTCTCCGANGNAGNNNNNNNNNNNNGGAAGACTNGCTGCTTATATAGACCTCCCACCGTACACGCCTACC
GCCCATTTGCGTCAATGGGGCGGAGTTGTTACGACATTTTGGAAGTCCNGTGATTTGGTGCCAACAACTC
CATGCGTCCATGGGTGGGACTGGANNCCGNAGCAACGCTTCCCGCCATGAGTCTGCAACCCACCCTGGA
