[The description below was written by a language model from this plasmid's Addgene catalogue record.]
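Description:
pVETL-Cmcs-Flag-Ataxin3Q22-C14A is a lentiviral transfer and mammalian expression plasmid built on the pVETL-Cmcs backbone (about 5.8 kb without insert). It is maintained in bacteria as a high-copy plasmid under ampicillin selection. The recommended host is a recombination-deficient strain, as is usual for vectors with repeated viral terminal sequences. No feature table accompanies the record, so the viral elements, origin of replication and any mammalian selection marker or reporter in the backbone are not documented. The promoter is also not stated explicitly, although the use of a CMV forward primer for sequencing suggests that the insert lies downstream of a CMV promoter.

The payload is an approximately 1.1 kb human ATXN3 (ataxin-3) coding sequence cloned between XbaI and ApaI sites and carrying an N-terminal Flag epitope for detection or immunoprecipitation. Ataxin-3 is the polyglutamine protein mutated in spinocerebellar ataxia type 3 (Machado-Joseph disease). The "Q22" in the name indicates a glutamine tract of 22 residues, which is within the normal, non-expanded range. The C14A substitution replaces the active-site cysteine of the protein's deubiquitinating protease domain, giving a catalytically inactive form.

The associated study examined how ataxin-3's catalytic activity regulates its own cellular turnover. This construct therefore fits use as the enzymatically dead, non-pathogenic-repeat version of the protein, expressed in mammalian cells by transfection or lentiviral transduction. It can be compared with catalytically active or polyglutamine-expanded versions for stability, degradation and ubiquitin-related behaviour.
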