Addgene plasmid #22119: pVETL-Cmcs-Flag-Ataxin3Q22-C14A
Depositing lab: Henry Paulson. Depositing organization: University of Michigan. Publication: Cellular turnover of the polyglutamine disease protein ataxin-3 is regulated by its catalytic activity. Todi SV, Laco MN, Winborn BJ, Travis SM, Wen HM, Paulson HL. J Biol Chem. 2007 Oct 5. 282(40):29348-58. 10.1074/jbc.M704126200 PubMed 17693639.
Backbone
  Vector backbone: pVETL-Cmcs
  Backbone size w/o insert (bp): 5756
  Vector type: Mammalian Expression, Lentiviral
Growth in bacteria
  Bacterial resistance: Ampicillin, 100 μg/mL
  Growth temperature: 37°C
  Growth strain: Stbl3
  Copy number: High Copy
Gene/Insert
  Gene/Insert name: Ataxin 3
  Species: H. sapiens (human)
  Insert size (bp): 1100
  Mutation: C14A
  Entrez Gene: ATXN3 (a.k.a. AT3, ATX3, JOS, MJD, MJD1, SCA3)
  Tag / fusion protein: Flag (N terminal on insert)
  Cloning method: Restriction Enzyme; 5′ cloning site XbaI (unknown if destroyed); 3′ cloning site ApaI (unknown if destroyed)
  Sequencing primers: 5′ CMV-F
Terms and licenses: Academic/Nonprofit Terms; Industry Terms: Not Available to Industry
How to cite: pVETL-Cmcs-Flag-Ataxin3Q22-C14A was a gift from Henry Paulson (Addgene plasmid # 22119 ; http://n2t.net/addgene:22119 ; RRID:Addgene_22119)
